>Addgene plasmid #135187 | TPC2(E643A)-mCherry | addgene full sequence | sequence record 267182 | Addgene NGS Result
TCCCACCCCATACCCTATTACCACTGCCAATTACCTGTGGTTTCATTTACTCTAAACCTGTGATTCCTCT
GAATTATTTTCATTTTAAAGAAATTGTATTTGTTAAATATGTACTACAAACTTAGTAGTTGGAAGGGCTA
ATTCACTCCCAAAGAAGACAAGATATCCTTGATCTGTGGATCTACCACACACAAGGCTACTTCCCTGATT
AGCAGAACTACACACCAGGGCCAGGGGTCAGATATCCACTGACCTTTGGATGGTGCTACAAGCTAGTACC
AGTTGAGCCAGATAAGGTAGAAGAGGCCAATAAAGGAGAGAACACCAGCTTGTTACACCCTGTGAGCCTG
CATGGGATGGATGACCCGGAGAGAGAAGTGTTAGAGTGGAGGTTTGACAGCCGCCTAGCATTTCATCACG
TGGCCCGAGAGCTGCATCCGGAGTACTTCAAGAACTGCTGATATCGAGCTTGCTACAAGGGACTTTCCGC
TGGGGACTTTCCAGGGAGGCGTGGCCTGGGCGGGACTGGGGAGTGGCGAGCCCTCAGATCCTGCATATAA
GCAGCTGCTTTTTGCCTGTACTGGGTCTCTCTGGTTAGACCAGATCTGAGCCTGGGAGCTCTCTGGCTAA
CTAGGGAACCCACTGCTTAAGCCTCAATAAAGCTTGCCTTGAGTGCTTCAAGTAGTGTGTGCCCGTCTGT
TGTGTGACTCTGGTAACTAGAGATCCCTCAGACCCTTTTAGTCAGTGTGGAAAATCTCTAGCAGTGGCGC
CCGAACAGGGACTTGAAAGCGAAAGGGAAACCAGAGGAGCTCTCTCGACGCAGGACTCGGCTTGCTGAAG
CGCGCACGGCAAGAGGCGAGGGGCGGCGACTGGTGAGTACGCCAAAAATTTTGACTAGCGGAGGCTAGAA
GGAGAGAGATGGGTGCGAGAGCGTCAGTATTAAGCGGGGGAGAATTAGATCGCGATGGGAAAAAATTCGG
TTAAGGCCAGGGGGAAAGAAAAAATATAAATTAAAACATATAGTATGGGCAAGCAGGGAGCTAGAACGAT
TCGCAGTTAATCCTGGCCTGTTAGAAACATCAGAAGGCTGTAGACAAATACTGGGACAGCTACAACCATC
CCTTCAGACAGGATCAGAAGAACTTAGATCATTATATAATACAGTAGCAACCCTCTATTGTGTGCATCAA
AGGATAGAGATAAAAGACACCAAGGAAGCTTTAGACAAGATAGAGGAAGAGCAAAACAAAAGTAAGACCA
CCGCACAGCAAGCGGCCGGCCGCTGATCTTCAGACCTGGAGGAGGAGATATGAGGGACAATTGGAGAAGT
GAATTATATAAATATAAAGTAGTAAAAATTGAACCATTAGGAGTAGCACCCACCAAGGCAAAGAGAAGAG
TGGTGCAGAGAGAAAAAAGAGCAGTGGGAATAGGAGCTTTGTTCCTTGGGTTCTTGGGAGCAGCAGGAAG
CACTATGGGCGCAGCGTCAATGACGCTGACGGTACAGGCCAGACAATTATTGTCTGGTATAGTGCAGCAG
CAGAACAATTTGCTGAGGGCTATTGAGGCGCAACAGCATCTGTTGCAACTCACAGTCTGGGGCATCAAGC
AGCTCCAGGCAAGAATCCTGGCTGTGGAAAGATACCTAAAGGATCAACAGCTCCTGGGGATTTGGGGTTG
CTCTGGAAAACTCATTTGCACCACTGCTGTGCCTTGGAATGCTAGTTGGAGTAATAAATCTCTGGAACAG
ATTTGGAATCACACGACCTGGATGGAGTGGGACAGAGAAATTAACAATTACACAAGCTTAATACACTCCT
TAATTGAAGAATCGCAAAACCAGCAAGAAAAGAATGAACAAGAATTATTGGAATTAGATAAATGGGCAAG
TTTGTGGAATTGGTTTAACATAACAAATTGGCTGTGGTATATAAAATTATTCATAATGATAGTAGGAGGC
TTGGTAGGTTTAAGAATAGTTTTTGCTGTACTTTCTATAGTGAATAGAGTTAGGCAGGGATATTCACCAT
TATCGTTTCAGACCCACCTCCCAACCCCGAGGGGACCCGACAGGCCCGAAGGAATAGAAGAAGAAGGTGG
AGAGAGAGACAGAGACAGATCCATTCGATTAGTGAACGGATCTCGACGGTATCGCCTTTAAAAGAAAAGG
GGGGATTGGGGGGTACAGTGCAGGGGAAAGAATAGTAGACATAATAGCAACAGACATACAAACTAAAGAA
TTACAAAAACAAATTACAAAAATTCAAAATTTTCGGGTTTATTACAGGGACAGCAGAGATCCAGTTTATC
GATAAGCTTGGGAGTTCCGCGTTACATAACTTACGGTAAATGGCCCGCCTGGCTGACCGCCCAACGACCC
CCGCCCATTGACGTCAATAATGACGTATGTTCCCATAGTAACGCCAATAGGGACTTTCCATTGACGTCAA
TGGGTGGAGTATTTACGGTAAACTGCCCACTTGGCAGTACATCAAGTGTATCATATGCCAAGTACGCCCC
CTATTGACGTCAATGACGGTAAATGGCCCGCCTGGCATTATGCCCAGTACATGACCTTATGGGACTTTCC
TACTTGGCAGTACATCTACGTATTAGTCATCGCTATTACCATGGTGATGCGGTTTTGGCAGTACATCAAT
GGGCGTGGATAGCGGTTTGACTCACGGGGATTTCCAAGTCTCCACCCCATTGACGTCAATGGGAGTTTGT
TTTGGCACCAAAATCAACGGGACTTTCCAAAATGTCGTAACAACTCCGCCCCATTGACGCAAATGGGCGG
TAGGCGTGTACGGTGGGAGGTCTATATAAGCAGAGCTCGTTTAGTGAACCGTCAGATCGCCTGGAGACGC
CATCCACGCTGTTTTGACCTCCATAGAAGACACCGACTCTACTAGAGGATCGCTAGCGCTACCGGACTCA
GATCTCGAGCTCAAGCTTCGAATTCACCATGGCGGCAGAAGAGCAGCCCCTTCTGGGCCGGGGCCGAGGC
AGTGGCCAGGTCCACTCCGGTGCTGCAGCCGATCAGGAGCTCTGCATAGACCAGGCTGTGGTCTTCATTG
AAGACGCCATAAAGTACCGCTCCATCTACCACCGCATGGATGCTGGTTCATTGTGGCTTTACCGCTGGTA
TTACTCGAACGTCTGCCAACGTGTGCTGGGCTTCATCATTTTCCTGATCCTGATCTTGGCTTTTGTGGAG
GTCCCATCTTCCTTCACAAAGACTGCAGATGTGCGCTACCGTTCCCAGCCCTGGCAGCCGCCCTGTGGCC
TGACCGAGACGATCGAGGCGTTCTGCTTGCTTGCCTTCCTGGTTGACCTCTCTGTGAAGGGCTACTTGGT
TGGGCAGGCCCAGTTGCAGCAGAACCTGTGGCTGCTGGCCTACTTTATGGTGCTGGTTGTGTCTGTGGTG
GACTGGATCGTTTCGCTGAGCCTTGCTTGTGAGGAGCCCCTGCGGATGCGCCGGCTGCTCCGCCCCTTCT
TCCTGCTGCAGAATTCCTCCATGATGAAGAAGACCCTGAAGTGTATACGGTGGTCGCTACCAGAAATGGC
CAGTGTCGGGCTGCTGCTGGCCATCCACCTGTGTCTCTTCACCATCATTGGGATGCTGCTGTTCACCATT
GGTGAGAAGGATGAAGCACAGGACCAGGAGAGGCTGGCCTACTTCCGGAACCTTCCAGAAGCACTGACCT
CACTCCTAGTGCTGCTGACGACTTCCAACAACCCTGATGTGATGATCCCTGCGTATACTCAGAACCGGGC
CTTTGCTCTCTTCTTCATAGTCTTCACCTTGATAGGAAGCTTGTTTCTGATGAACCTGCTGACAGCCATC
ATCTATAATCAGTTCCGTGGCTACCTAATGAAATCTCTACAGACCTCACTGTTCCGGCGGCGACTGGGGG
CCCGTGCAGCCTACGAAGTCCTCGCCTCCAGGGCCGGGCCAGCTGGAACCACCCCTGAGTTAGTTGGGGT
GAATCCTGAGACCTTCCTGCCAGTGCTTCAGAAAACGCAGCTGAACAAAACCCACAAACAAGCCATTATG
CAGAAGGTGCAGTCCTATGAAGGCCGCCCAATGCTGGCTGATGAGTTCCAGAAACTCTTCGATGAGGTTG
ACAAAGGTGTGGCCAAAGAGCGCCCGCTGAAGCCCCAATACCAGTCTCCATTTCTGCAGACTGCCCAGTT
CATCTTTAGCCACCACTACTTCGACTACCTGGGGAACCTCGTCGCTCTGGGAAACCTCTTGTCTATTTGT
GTGTTCCTGGTGCTGGACTCAGACCTGCTGCCTGGGGAACGTGATGACTTTGTCCTGGGGATTCTTGACT
ACATCTTCATCTTGTACTACCTGCTGGAGCTGCTGTTTAAGGTGTTCGCGCTGGGCCTGCCAGGCTACCT
GTCCTACCATAGCAATGTGTTTGATGGCCTCCTCACCATCATCCTGCTGGTTTCGGAGATTTGCACCCTG
GCTGTATACCGATTGCCGCACTCAGGATGGAAGCCAGAGCAGTATGGCCCACTGTCGCTCTGGGACATGA
CACGACTGATGAACACACTGATTGTGTTTCGCTTCCTGCGCATCATCCCCAACATAAAGCCAATGGCTGA
GGTAGCCAACACCATCCTGGGCCTAATCCCTAACTTGAGGGCATTTGGTGGGATCCTGGTGGTGGCATAC
TATGTGTTTGCCATGATCGGGATCAACCTGTTCCGAGGTGTCATCGTGCCTCCTGGAAACAGCAGCCTGG
TTCCCGACAACAACTCAGCTGTATGTGGAAGCTTTGAGCAGCTAGGTTACTGGCCCAACAACTTTGACGA
CTTTGCTGCTGCTTTGATCACACTGTGGAACGTGATGGTGGTGAACAATTGGCAGGTGATCCTGGCAGCC
TATAAGCGCTACGCAGGCCCGTGGTCAATGGTGTATTTTGTGCTATGGTGGCTGGTGTCCTCTGTTATCT
GGATCAACCTGTTTCTGGCTCTTCTTCTGGAGAACTTTCTCCACAGATGGGACCCTCAAGGTCATAAGCA
GCTCCTTGTTGGGACCAAGCAGATGTCTGTGGAGCTCATGTTCAGGGATATCCTAGAAGAGCCCAAGGAG
GAGGAACTGATGGAGAAGCTACACAAACACCCACACTTGCATCTGTGCAGGGCGGCCGCGGTGAGCAAGG
GCGAGGAGGATAACTTAGCCATCATCAAGGAGTTCATGCGCTTCAAGGTGCACATGGAGGGCTCCGTGAA
CGGCCACGAGTTCGAGATCGAGGGCGAGGGCGAGGGCCGCCCCTACGAGGGCACCCAGACCGCCAAGCTG
AAGGTGACCAAGGGTGGCCCCCTGCCCTTCGCCTGGGACATCCTGTCCCCTCAGTTCATGTACGGCTCCA
AGGCCTACGTGAAGCACCCCGCCGACATCCCCGACTACTTGAAGCTGTCCTTCCCCGAGGGCTTCAAGTG
GGAGCGCGTGATGAACTTCGAGGACGGCGGCGTGGTGACCGTGACCCAGGACTCCTCCCTGCAGGACGGC
GAGTTCATCTACAAGGTGAAGCTGCGCGGCACCAACTTCCCCTCCGACGGCCCCGTAATGCAGAAGAAGA
CCATGGGCTGGGAGGCCTCCTCCGAGCGGATGTACCCCGAGGACGGCGCCCTGAAGGGCGAGATCAAGCA
GAGGCTGAAGCTGAAGGACGGCGGCCACTACGACGCTGAGGTCAAGACCACCTACAAGGCCAAGAAGCCC
GTGCAGCTGCCCGGCGCCTACAACGTCAACATCAAGTTGGACATCACCTCCCACAACGAGGACTACACCA
TCGTGGAACAGTACGAACGCGCCGAGGGCCGCCACTCCACCGGCGGCATGGACGAGCTGTACAAGTAGGG
ATCCCGCGACTCTAGATAATTCTACCGGGTAGGGGAGGCGCTTTTCCCAAGGCAGTCTGGAGCATGCGCT
TTAGCAGCCCCGCTGGGCACTTGGCGCTACACAAGTGGCCTCTGGCCTCGCACACATTCCACATCCACCG
GTAGGCGCCAACCGGCTCCGTTCTTTGGTGGCCCCTTCGCGCCACCTTCTACTCCTCCCCTAGTCAGGAA
GTTCCCCCCCGCCCCGCAGCTCGCGTCGTGCAGGACGTGACAAATGGAAGTAGCACGTCTCACTAGTCTC
GTGCAGATGGACAGCACCGCTGAGCAATGGAAGCGGGTAGGCCTTTGGGGCAGCGGCCAATAGCAGCTTT
GCTCCTTCGCTTTCTGGGCTCAGAGGCTGGGAAGGGGTGGGTCCGGGGGCGGGCTCAGGGGCGGGCTCAG
GGGCGGGGCGGGCGCCCGAAGGTCCTCCGGAGGCCCGGCATTCTGCACGCTTCAAAAGCGCACGTCTGCC
GCGCTGTTCTCCTCTTCCTCATCTCCGGGCCTTTCGACCTGCAGCCCAAGCTTACCATGACCGAGTACAA
GCCCACGGTGCGCCTCGCCACCCGCGACGACGTCCCCAGGGCCGTACGCACCCTCGCCGCCGCGTTCGCC
GACTACCCCGCCACGCGCCACACCGTCGATCCGGACCGCCACATCGAGCGGGTCACCGAGCTGCAAGAAC
TCTTCCTCACGCGCGTCGGGCTCGACATCGGCAAGGTGTGGGTCGCGGACGACGGCGCCGCGGTGGCGGT
CTGGACCACGCCGGAGAGCGTCGAAGCGGGGGCGGTGTTCGCCGAGATCGGCCCGCGCATGGCCGAGTTG
AGCGGTTCCCGGCTGGCCGCGCAGCAACAGATGGAAGGCCTCCTGGCGCCGCACCGGCCCAAGGAGCCCG
CGTGGTTCCTGGCCACCGTCGGCGTCTCGCCCGACCACCAGGGCAAGGGTCTGGGCAGCGCCGTCGTGCT
CCCCGGAGTGGAGGCGGCCGAGCGCGCCGGGGTGCCCGCCTTCCTGGAGACCTCCGCGCCCCGCAACCTC
CCCTTCTACGAGCGGCTCGGCTTCACCGTCACCGCCGACGTCGAGGTGCCCGAAGGACCGCGCACCTGGT
GCATGACCCGCAAGCCCGGTGCCTGACCGCGTCTGGAACAATCAACCTCTGGATTACAAAATTTGTGAAA
GATTGACTGGTATTCTTAACTATGTTGCTCCTTTTACGCTATGTGGATACGCTGCTTTAATGCCTTTGTA
TCATGCTATTGCTTCCCGTATGGCTTTCATTTTCTCCTCCTTGTATAAATCCTGGTTGCTGTCTCTTTAT
GAGGAGTTGTGGCCCGTTGTCAGGCAACGTGGCGTGGTGTGCACTGTGTTTGCTGACGCAACCCCCACTG
GTTGGGGCATTGCCACCACCTGTCAGCTCCTTTCCGGGACTTTCGCTTTCCCCCTCCCTATTGCCACGGC
GGAACTCATCGCCGCCTGCCTTGCCCGCTGCTGGACAGGGGCTCGGCTGTTGGGCACTGACAATTCCGTG
GTGTTGTCGGGGAAGCTGACGTCCTTTCCATGGCTGCTCGCCTGTGTTGCCACCTGGATTCTGCGCGGGA
CGTCCTTCTGCTACGTCCCTTCGGCCCTCAATCCAGCGGACCTTCCTTCCCGCGGCCTGCTGCCGGCTCT
GCGGCCTCTTCCGCGTCTTCGCCTTCGCCCTCAGACGAGTCGGATCTCCCTTTGGGCCGCCTCCCCGCCT
GGAATTAATTCTGCAGTCGAGACCTAGAAAAACATGGAGCAATCACAAGTAGCAATACAGCAGCTACCAA
TGCTGATTGTGCCTGGCTAGAAGCACAAGAGGAGGAGGAGGTGGGTTTTCCAGTCACACCTCAGGTACCT
TTAAGACCAATGACTTACAAGGCAGCTGTAGATCTTAGCCACTTTTTAAAAGAAAAGAGGGGACTGGAAG
GGCTAATTCACTCCCAACGAAGACAAGATATCCTTGATCTGTGGATCTACCACACACAAGGCTACTTCCC
TGATTAGCAGAACTACACACCAGGGCCAGGGGTCAGATATCCACTGACCTTTGGATGGTGCTACAAGCTA
GTACCAGTTGAGCCAGATAAGGTAGAAGAGGCCAATAAAGGAGAGAACACCAGCTTGTTACACCCTGTGA
GCCTGCATGGGATGGATGACCCGGAGAGAGAAGTGTTAGAGTGGAGGTTTGACAGCCGCCTAGCATTTCA
TCACGTGGCCCGAGAGCTGCATCCGGAGTACTTCAAGAACTGCTGATATCGAGCTTGCTACAAGGGACTT
TCCGCTGGGGACTTTCCAGGGAGGCGTGGCCTGGGCGGGACTGGGGAGTGGCGAGCCCTCAGATCCTGCA
TATAAGCAGCTGCTTTTTGCCTGTACTGGGTCTCTCTGGTTAGACCAGATCTGAGCCTGGGAGCTCTCTG
GCTAACTAGGGAACCCACTGCTTAAGCCTCAATAAAGCTTGCCTTGAGTGCTTCAAGTAGTGTGTGCCCG
TCTGTTGTGTGACTCTGGTAACTAGAGATCCCTCAGACCCTTTTAGTCAGTGTGGAAAATCTCTAGCAGT
AGTAGTTCATGTCATCTTATTATTCAGTATTTATAACTTGCAAAGAAATGAATATCAGAGAGTGAGAGGC
CTTGACATTGCTAGCGTTTTACCGTCGACCTCTAGCTAGAGCTTGGCGTAATCATGGTCATAGCTGTTTC
CTGTGTGAAATTGTTATCCGCTCACAATTCCACACAACATACGAGCCGGAAGCATAAAGTGTAAAGCCTG
GGGTGCCTAATGAGTGAGCTAACTCACATTAATTGCGTTGCGCTCACTGCCCGCTTTCCAGTCGGGAAAC
CTGTCGTGCCAGCTGCATTAATGAATCGGCCAACGCGCGGGGAGAGGCGGTTTGCGTATTGGGCGCTCTT
CCGCTTCCTCGCTCACTGACTCGCTGCGCTCGGTCGTTCGGCTGCGGCGAGCGGTATCAGCTCACTCAAA
GGCGGTAATACGGTTATCCACAGAATCAGGGGATAACGCAGGAAAGAACATGTGAGCAAAAGGCCAGCAA
AAGGCCAGGAACCGTAAAAAGGCCGCGTTGCTGGCGTTTTTCCATAGGCTCCGCCCCCCTGACGAGCATC
ACAAAAATCGACGCTCAAGTCAGAGGTGGCGAAACCCGACAGGACTATAAAGATACCAGGCGTTTCCCCC
TGGAAGCTCCCTCGTGCGCTCTCCTGTTCCGACCCTGCCGCTTACCGGATACCTGTCCGCCTTTCTCCCT
TCGGGAAGCGTGGCGCTTTCTCATAGCTCACGCTGTAGGTATCTCAGTTCGGTGTAGGTCGTTCGCTCCA
AGCTGGGCTGTGTGCACGAACCCCCCGTTCAGCCCGACCGCTGCGCCTTATCCGGTAACTATCGTCTTGA
GTCCAACCCGGTAAGACACGACTTATCGCCACTGGCAGCAGCCACTGGTAACAGGATTAGCAGAGCGAGG
TATGTAGGCGGTGCTACAGAGTTCTTGAAGTGGTGGCCTAACTACGGCTACACTAGAAGAACAGTATTTG
GTATCTGCGCTCTGCTGAAGCCAGTTACCTTCGGAAAAAGAGTTGGTAGCTCTTGATCCGGCAAACAAAC
CACCGCTGGTAGCGGTGGTTTTTTTGTTTGCAAGCAGCAGATTACGCGCAGAAAAAAAGGATCTCAAGAA
GATCCTTTGATCTTTTCTACGGGGTCTGACGCTCAGTGGAACGAAAACTCACGTTAAGGGATTTTGGTCA
TGAGATTATCAAAAAGGATCTTCACCTAGATCCTTTTAAATTAAAAATGAAGTTTTAAATCAATCTAAAG
TATATATGAGTAAACTTGGTCTGACAGTTACCAATGCTTAATCAGTGAGGCACCTATCTCAGCGATCTGT
CTATTTCGTTCATCCATAGTTGCCTGACTCCCCGTCGTGTAGATAACTACGATACGGGAGGGCTTACCAT
CTGGCCCCAGTGCTGCAATGATACCGCGAGACCCACGCTCACCGGCTCCAGATTTATCAGCAATAAACCA
GCCAGCCGGAAGGGCCGAGCGCAGAAGTGGTCCTGCAACTTTATCCGCCTCCATCCAGTCTATTAATTGT
TGCCGGGAAGCTAGAGTAAGTAGTTCGCCAGTTAATAGTTTGCGCAACGTTGTTGCCATTGCTACAGGCA
TCGTGGTGTCACGCTCGTCGTTTGGTATGGCTTCATTCAGCTCCGGTTCCCAACGATCAAGGCGAGTTAC
ATGATCCCCCATGTTGTGCAAAAAAGCGGTTAGCTCCTTCGGTCCTCCGATCGTTGTCAGAAGTAAGTTG
GCCGCAGTGTTATCACTCATGGTTATGGCAGCACTGCATAATTCTCTTACTGTCATGCCATCCGTAAGAT
GCTTTTCTGTGACTGGTGAGTACTCAACCAAGTCATTCTGAGAATAGTGTATGCGGCGACCGAGTTGCTC
TTGCCCGGCGTCAATACGGGATAATACCGCGCCACATAGCAGAACTTTAAAAGTGCTCATCATTGGAAAA
CGTTCTTCGGGGCGAAAACTCTCAAGGATCTTACCGCTGTTGAGATCCAGTTCGATGTAACCCACTCGTG
CACCCAACTGATCTTCAGCATCTTTTACTTTCACCAGCGTTTCTGGGTGAGCAAAAACAGGAAGGCAAAA
TGCCGCAAAAAAGGGAATAAGGGCGACACGGAAATGTTGAATACTCATACTCTTCCTTTTTCAATATTAT
TGAAGCATTTATCAGGGTTATTGTCTCATGAGCGGATACATATTTGAATGTATTTAGAAAAATAAACAAA
TAGGGGTTCCGCGCACATTTCCCCGAAAAGTGCCACCTGACGTCGACGGATCGGGAGATCAACTTGTTTA
TTGCAGCTTATAATGGTTACAAATAAAGCAATAGCATCACAAATTTCACAAATAAAGCATTTTTTTCACT
GCATTCTAGTTGTGGTTTGTCCAAACTCATCAATGTATCTTATCATGTCTGGATCAACTGGATAACTCAA
GCTAACCAAAATCATCCCAAACT
Features (pLannotate 1.2.2; 25 found; start..end, strand, type, name):
    129..458     +  CDS            nef (fragment): NEF_HV1BR - Experimental evidence at protein level: Swiss-Prot protein existence level 1. Extracellular Nef protein targets CD4(+) T-lymphocytes for apoptosis by interacting with CXCR4 surface receptors (PubMed:14990729). From Human immunodeficiency virus type 1 group M subtype B (isolate BRU/LAI) (HIV-1).
    506..763     +  LTR            5' LTR (truncated): truncated 5' long terminal repeat (LTR) from HIV-1
    810..935     +  misc_feature   HIV-1 Ψ: packaging signal of human immunodeficiency virus type 1
    919..1257    +  CDS            HIV-1 gag (fragment): gag protein from human immunodeficiency virus 1; gag
   1432..1665    +  misc_feature   RRE: The Rev response element (RRE) of HIV-1 allows for Rev-dependent mRNA export from the nucleus to the cytoplasm.
   2042..2142    +  CDS            Rev (fragment): human immunodeficiency virus 1 (HIV-1) Rev protein; rev; enhances nuclear export of unspliced and incompletely spliced viral mRNAs
   2157..2272    +  misc_feature   cPPT/CTS: central polypurine tract and central termination sequence of HIV-1 (lacking the first T)
   2330..2633    +  enhancer       CMV enhancer: human cytomegalovirus immediate early enhancer
   2634..2837    +  promoter       CMV promoter: human cytomegalovirus (CMV) immediate early promoter
   2922..2965    +  misc_feature   MCS (fragment): multiple cloning site
   2969..5161    +  CDS            Tpcn2: TPC2_MOUSE - Also known as Tpc2. Experimental evidence at protein level: Swiss-Prot protein existence level 1. Nicotinic acid adenine dinucleotide phosphate (NAADP) receptor that may function as one of the major voltage-gated Ca(2+) channels (VDCC) across the lysosomal membrane. Involved in smooth muscle contraction. From Mus musculus (Mouse).
   5170..5878    +  CDS            mCherry (fragment): monomeric derivative of DsRed fluorescent protein (Shaner et al., 2004) mammalian codon-optimized
   5907..6406    +  promoter       PGK promoter: mouse phosphoglycerate kinase 1 promoter
   6427..7026    +  CDS            PuroR: puromycin N-acetyltransferase; pac from Streptomyces alboniger; confers resistance to puromycin
   7040..7628    +  misc_feature   WPRE: woodchuck hepatitis virus posttranscriptional regulatory element
   7645..8163    +  CDS            nef (fragment): NEF_HV1BR - Experimental evidence at protein level: Swiss-Prot protein existence level 1. Extracellular Nef protein targets CD4(+) T-lymphocytes for apoptosis by interacting with CXCR4 surface receptors (PubMed:14990729). From Human immunodeficiency virus type 1 group M subtype B (isolate BRU/LAI) (HIV-1).
   8211..8468    +  LTR            5' LTR (truncated): truncated 5' long terminal repeat (LTR) from HIV-1
   8619..8641    -  protein_bind   lac operator (fragment): The lac repressor binds to the lac operator to inhibit transcription in E. coli. This inhibition can be relieved by adding lactose or isopropyl-β-D-thiogalactopyranoside (IPTG). lac repressor encoded by lacI
   8645..8675    -  promoter       lac promoter: promoter for the E. coli lac operon
   8690..8711    -  protein_bind   CAP binding site: CAP binding activates transcription in the presence of cAMP. E. coli catabolite activator protein
   8724..8816    -  CDS            lacI (fragment): lac repressor; lacI; The lac repressor binds to the lac operator to inhibit transcription in E. coli. This inhibition can be relieved by adding lactose or isopropyl-β-D-thiogalactopyranoside (IPTG).
   8999..9587    -  rep_origin     ori: high-copy-number ColE1/pMB1/pBR322/pUC origin of replication
   9758..10618   -  CDS            AmpR: β-lactamase; bla; confers resistance to ampicillin, carbenicillin, and related antibiotics
  10619..10723   -  promoter       AmpR promoter: bla
  10771..10905   +  polyA_signal   SV40 poly(A) signal: SV40 polyadenylation signal
