[The description below was written by a language model from this plasmid's Addgene catalogue record and pLannotate feature annotations shown in this document.]
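Description:
TPC2(E643A)-mCherry is a lentiviral mammalian expression plasmid built on the Clontech pLVXpuro backbone, carrying a mutant mouse two-pore channel 2 (Tpcn2) fused at its C terminus to the red fluorescent protein mCherry. In bacteria it is maintained through a high-copy ColE1/pUC-type origin and an ampicillin resistance gene (β-lactamase with its own promoter). The catalogue lists a total size of about 11 kb, in close agreement with the roughly 10.9 kb sequenced record on which the feature table is based.

The transfer cassette is bounded by HIV-1 LTR sequences, both annotated as truncated and each preceded by a nef fragment. It contains the usual cis-acting lentiviral elements: the Ψ packaging signal with an adjoining gag fragment for encapsidation of the genomic RNA, the Rev response element for Rev-dependent nuclear export, and the cPPT/CTS, which aids nuclear import of the reverse-transcribed genome. Within this, the CMV immediate-early enhancer and promoter drive the 2.2 kb Tpcn2 open reading frame, followed directly by mCherry, so the channel is produced as a single fluorescent fusion. Downstream, a mouse PGK promoter expresses puromycin N-acetyltransferase for selection of transduced or transfected cells, and a WPRE enhances transcript expression.

The insert carries a glutamate-to-alanine substitution at residue 643, which the depositor describes as reducing the channel's Ca2+ selectivity. TPC2 is an endolysosomal channel implicated in NAADP-evoked signalling, and the associated publication concerns rescue of NAADP responses in TPC-deficient cells. This suggests the mutant is used to test how far that rescue depends on Ca2+ permeation, with mCherry reporting expression and localisation.
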