Addgene plasmid #135187: TPC2(E643A)-mCherry
Purpose: Mutant TPC2 with reduced Ca2+ selectivity, tagged on C terminus with mCherry.
Depositing lab: Antony Galione. Depositing organization: University of Oxford. Publication: Expression of Ca(2)(+)-permeable two-pore channels rescues NAADP signalling in TPC-deficient cells. Ruas M, Davis LC, Chen CC, Morgan AJ, Chuang KT, Walseth TF, Grimm C, Garnham C, Powell T, Platt N, Platt FM, Biel M, Wahl-Schott C, Parrington J, Galione A. EMBO J. 2015 Jul 2;34(13):1743-58. doi: 10.15252/embj.201490009. Epub 2015 Apr 14. PubMed 25872774.
Backbone
  Vector backbone: pLVXpuro
  Backbone manufacturer: Clontech
  Backbone size w/o insert (bp): 8080
  Total vector size (bp): 10990
  Vector type: Mammalian Expression, Lentiviral
  Selectable markers: Puromycin
Growth in bacteria
  Bacterial resistance: Ampicillin, 100 μg/mL
  Growth temperature: 37°C
  Growth strain: NEB Stable
  Copy number: High Copy
Gene/Insert
  Gene/Insert name: TPC2 (alt names: Two-pore channel 2; Tpcn2)
  Species: M. musculus (mouse)
  Insert size (bp): 2193
  Mutation: Mutation of glutamate 643 to alanine
  GenBank ID: BC141195
  Entrez Gene: Tpcn2 (a.k.a. D830047E22Rik, Gm35086)
  Tag / fusion protein: mCherry (C terminal on insert)
  Cloning method: Ligation Independent Cloning
  Sequencing primers: 5′ CAACGGGACTTTCCAAAATG; 3′ CCAGAGGCCACTTGTGTAGC
Resource information
  A portion of this plasmid was derived from a plasmid made by: Unknown
Terms and licenses: Academic/Nonprofit Terms; Industry Terms: Not Available to Industry
Depositor comments: IMAGE clone: 9055807 ImaGenes collection: IRCKp5014F1215Q GeneBank: BC141195
How to cite: TPC2(E643A)-mCherry was a gift from Antony Galione (Addgene plasmid # 135187 ; http://n2t.net/addgene:135187 ; RRID:Addgene_135187)
